Addgene plasmid #110689: pCHSU74.1-2.2
Purpose: Expression of a fungal biosynthetic gene cluster
Depositing lab: Ronald Davis. Depositing organization: Stanford University. Publication: HEx: A heterologous expression platform for the discovery of fungal natural products. Harvey CJB, Tang M, Schlecht U, Horecka J, Fischer CR, Lin HC, Li J, Naughton B, Cherry J, Miranda M, Li YF, Chu AM, Hennessy JR, Vandova GA, Inglis D, Aiyar RS, Steinmetz LM, Davis RW, Medema MH, Sattely E, Khosla C, St Onge RP, Tang Y, Hillenmeyer ME. Sci Adv. 2018 Apr 11;4(4):eaar5459. doi: 10.1126/sciadv.aar5459. eCollection 2018 Apr. PubMed 29651464.
Backbone
  Vector backbone: pCHINT2A
  Vector type: Yeast Expression
  Selectable markers: LEU2
Growth in bacteria
  Bacterial resistance: Ampicillin, 100 μg/mL
  Growth temperature: 37°C
  Growth strain: DH5alpha
  Copy number: High Copy
Gene/Insert
  Gene/Insert name: PKS (alt name: PKS gene for cluster PKS27)
  Species: Ceriporiopsis subvermispora
  Insert size (bp): 7725
  Tag / fusion protein: flag (N terminal on insert)
  Cloning method: Unknown
Terms and licenses: Academic/Nonprofit Terms; Industry Terms: Not Available to Industry
How to cite: pCHSU74.1-2.2 was a gift from Ronald Davis (Addgene plasmid # 110689 ; http://n2t.net/addgene:110689 ; RRID:Addgene_110689)
