[The description below was written by a language model from this plasmid's Addgene catalogue record and pLannotate feature annotations shown in this document.]
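Description:
pCHSU74.1-2.2 is a yeast expression plasmid of about 14.4 kb built on the pCHINT2A backbone, made to express one gene of a fungal biosynthetic gene cluster in Saccharomyces cerevisiae. It is an E. coli–yeast shuttle vector. A high-copy ColE1/pUC-type origin and an ampicillin resistance gene (β-lactamase under its own bla promoter) support propagation in bacteria. A 2μ origin gives episomal, multicopy maintenance in yeast, and a LEU2 cassette with its native promoter allows selection by leucine prototrophy in leu2 strains. Remnants of a pBluescript-type polylinker, a T3 promoter and short rop fragments are backbone leftovers with no evident role in expression.

The payload is a polyketide synthase gene of roughly 7.7 kb from the basidiomycete Ceriporiopsis subvermispora, catalogued as the PKS of cluster PKS27, with an N-terminal FLAG tag for detecting the protein. In both sequence records a FLAG-related annotation sits just upstream of a long unannotated stretch of about 7.9 kb, which is consistent with the tagged PKS open reading frame. The automated annotation does not name the PKS itself. The yeast promoter and terminator driving the insert are not stated in the record. A roughly 500 bp unannotated region precedes the tag, and a fragment matching the yeast GRS2 locus lies downstream of the insert, but their functions are not specified.

The depositor sequence and the repository's sequencing result differ slightly in length and start at different points, yet they show the same features in the same order. The plasmid belongs to a heterologous expression platform for discovering fungal natural products.
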