Features (pLannotate 1.2.2; 12 found; start..end, strand, type, name):
    503..527     +  CDS            2xFLAG (fragment): two tandem FLAG® epitope tags
   8405..8761    -  CDS            GRS2 (fragment): SYG2_YEAST - Experimental evidence at protein level: Swiss-Prot protein existence level 1. Catalyzes the ATP-dependent ligation of glycine to the 3'-end of its cognate tRNA, via the formation of an aminoacyl-adenylate intermediate (Gly-AMP) (PubMed:23816885). Also produces diadenosine tetraphosphate (Ap4A), a universal pleiotropic signaling molecule needed for cell regulation pathways, by direct condensation of 2 ATPs. Thereby, may play a special role in Ap4A homeostasis (By similarity). From Saccharomyces cerevisiae (strain ATCC 204508 / S288c) (Baker's yeast).
   8759..8782    -  misc_feature   MCS (fragment): pBluescript multiple cloning site
   8795..8813    -  promoter       T3 promoter: promoter for bacteriophage T3 RNA polymerase
   9152..9740    -  rep_origin     ori: high-copy-number ColE1/pMB1/pBR322/pUC origin of replication
   9911..10771   -  CDS            AmpR: β-lactamase; bla; confers resistance to ampicillin, carbenicillin, and related antibiotics
  10772..10876   -  promoter       AmpR promoter: bla
  10903..12245   -  rep_origin     2μ ori: yeast 2μ plasmid origin of replication
  12313..12345   +  CDS            rop (fragment): Rop protein, which maintains plasmids at low copy number; rop
  12576..12980   +  promoter       LEU2 promoter: S. cerevisiae LEU2
  12993..14087   +  CDS            LEU2: 3-isopropylmalate dehydrogenase, required for leucine biosynthesis; S. cerevisiae LEU2; yeast auxotrophic marker
  14292..14352   -  misc_feature   MCS (fragment): pBluescript multiple cloning site
>Addgene plasmid #110689 | pCHSU74.1-2.2 | depositor full sequence | sequence record 208215 | pCHSU74.1-2.2 sequence 14360 bps
TATCTAAAAATTGCCTTATGATCCGTCTCTCCGGTTACAGCCTGTGTAACTGATTAATCCTGCCTTTCTA
ATCACCATTCTAATGTTTTAATTAAGGGATTTTGTCTTCATTAACGGCTTTCGCTCATAAAAATGTTATG
ACGTTTTGCCCGCAGGCGGGAAACCATCCACTTCACGAGACTGATCTCCTCTGCCGGAACACCGGGCATC
TCCAACTTATAAGTTGGAGAAATAAGAGAATTTCAGATTGAGAGAATGAAAAAAAAAAAAAAAAAAAAGG
CAGAGGAGAGCATAGAAATGGGGTTCACTTTTTGGTAAAGCTATAGCATGCCTATCACATATAAATAGAG
TGCCAGTAGCGACTTTTTTCACACTCGAAATACTCTTACTACTGCTCTCTTGTTGTTTTTATCACTTCTT
GTTTCTTCTTGGTAAATAGAATATCAAGCTACAAAAAGCATACAATCAACTATCAACTATTAACTATATC
GTAATACACAATGGATTATAAGGATGATGATGATAAGACTAGTATGGCATCAGGTGTTGCTATTGTTGGC
ATCTCCGTAGAGCTGCCCAGTGGGAACTATTCCGAGGAGAATTTAGACCATAATTCTTTCTTCGAATTCC
TCCTGAATTACGGCGAATCCTACGAACGGCTTCCTCGAGATCGGTTCAATGTCGAAGCTTGGAGAGGTAA
CGGTATCGGGCAAATCCACGTAGACGGGGGCACGTTCCTCAAGGAAATCGACTCGTTTGACAACATCGAG
TTCGGAGTTTCGTCGCGAGATGCACGCGCAATGGCGCCGGTCACCAAGAAACTGTTGGAGAATTGCTTCC
TCGCGCTTCTCGACTCAGGAATCGACTATCGTGCACGGAACGTGGGCTGCTACACCGCCGGAAATTCGTT
CGAGCTGTCAAATATCACTGAACCAGATGAGTACGAACCGCAAGGATCGTTCGCGGGATACGCGGCAATG
GTGGCAAACCGCGTCTCGAACCATCTCGACTTGCTTGGACCGTCCCTACCTACGGACACTGCATGTAGCT
CCACGCTCGTAGCGCTGCATCTAGCTGTACAGGCTGTGCTGAATGGCGATTGTGAGGCTGCCGTTGTAGG
TGGCTGCCAGCTCAACCATCGCCTCATGGATTGGATCACCTATAGTCAAGGCTCCCTGCTCGCGAAGGAT
GGCAAGTGCAAGCCCTTCGACGCGTCCGCGGATGGGTTCGCAAGAGCCGAAGGTTGTGTCGCTGTCGTGC
TCAAAACACTCGAAGATGCTCTGCGGGACAATGATTATATTTATGCTACAATTCTTGGGACAGCGATCAA
TAATGGCGGCGCTGGAGCACCACCTGGGGCACCAGTTGCGGACGCCCAACGTGATGCTATGTTGCAAGCG
TTTCGTCGCGCCGGAAGATGTCCTAAGGACGTCGATTATATCGAGCTACATGCAACCGGGACCGCGAAAG
GTGATCCCACAGAGGCCAATTGGGTTGGCAAAGAGTTCCAGAGGGAAGACGAGGTGTTGATCGGCAGTGT
CAAGGGGAATATAGGGCACACGGAGATAACAGCCTTCCTGGCGTCCTTATCCAAGGTGCTCTCAATTTTG
CAACGTGGCACCATCCCTCCAAACGTGAACCTCACCGACCCTAATCCCGAGATCAAGTGGGCAGAGTACA
GGCTGAAGGTACCGACGAGCCCAATGCTGCTTCCCCGCCATTCGCCCAACACGCACCTCGTCTCGATGGC
TGGCTCGGGCATCGGAGGCTCGAACGGCCACGTCGTCCTAGAGGGCCCGCCTCTGCGAGCACCCGTGGGT
GCGCAGCAACACCTAAAGGCGCGCCGTCCGGTGCTGCTCCTTGCTGGCGGGCTCACCCCGCGAAGTGCAG
CTGCAGTAGCGGAGTCGATCATTGCGTGCATCGAAGGCGGCGAGGTCGACGTGTCTGCGATGTCGACGAT
CCTCGGGCGCCGTGCCAGACAGATGACGTGGAGGTCGTACGTAGTCTCCGGCGGGGACACATCCAATTCG
ATCAGCTTTGGCGAGCCCCAGCATTGCCCACGCAATGCAAATCCGCTCGTGTTCGTCTTCTCGGGTCAAG
GTCCCCAGCACATCAACATGGGGCGCGAACTCTTCAAGACATTTCCTGTGTTCCGGAACAGCGTGCTGAA
CATGGACAACACCTACAAGACCGCCACTGGAAAGTCTATCATCGACGACTGGGGCTTGTTCGGCGGGAAC
TGCTCAACAGCACTGCCAGATGTGTGGCCGATCTCCCTCACCCTGCCAGCCATAGCAATCTTCCAGATCG
CATTATTCGACCTCCTTGTCCATCTCGGCATCAACCCCGACATTGTCATTGGGCACTCAGCCGGCGAGAC
GGCCGTGCTCTACGCGTCGGGCGCTGCGCCGAAGGCAATGACGGTCGAATTGGCCGTTCTGCGGGGCGTT
ATCTTCACCCAATTGGAACACCAGGGAGGTACCATGGCCGCGCTATCCTGCACTGCGCACGAAGCGATGC
AGATACTGGACCAGGCCTGTGCGCAGGAGCCGGGGTGCGCGGTTGAGATTGCCTGCTATAATGCGCCGGC
GGCGGTCGCCATCGCCGGGCACATGCGCGCGGTTGATCGCGTTGTAGAGCTTGCGCAGGCCCGTGGGATA
TACATACGCAAGCTTCCTACTCGGGTGCCGATCCATTCGTCACTGATGGATGCGTGCAGGGAAGAGTATT
GCGGTGGCTTGTATGAGCTGTTCGCACGTTACCCTGGGGCGCATGTCCCAAAGATTCTGACCTACTCGAC
GCTTACGGGAGGGCCGTTTGGGGGCCCATTCGATGCCGACTACTTTTGGCAGAACACGCGCGGTGAAGTG
CGCTTCACCGAAACAGTGGAAGCGATTGCTTCGTACGGAAGTCATACTTTCGTAGAGATCTCTCCACGAC
CTGCTTTGGCATCCTACGTCCGGTCCATGGCGCAAGAGCCGAACATTGTCCTCACCACCGTGCGCCGGCA
GAGGTCGGGACAGGACCCATCGGAATATCGCGACGTCCTCGAACTCTGCGGGCAACTCACTATTACTGGG
CATAATTGCGTTGACTTTACGGTACTCAACGGTCGAGCGTGCTATGAAGTACAGGTCCCTTTACCTTCTT
ATCCATTCTCGAAGAAGCGATTCCCGTTGTATCCTGACACTGCCGGCTACAGAAAACAGCTTGAGCCTCG
TCGAGGACCTTTGAACCATAGACATCTCCGCGTCAACAAGGAGTCACATCCCTCACTGGGTGAACATGTC
ATTAGAGGCGAGCCGATAATGCCCGCTGCCGGGTTCATTGAGATGGCCCTAGAATTTGGAGCACGCACAC
TCATCAATGTCAACCTGCAATCTATCCTGTCGCTTTCTGCGGAAAGGCCAGTATCGTTACAAGTTCGACT
CCAAGGCTCATTTTGGACTGTATCATCCACGGTTCCAACGTCCAAGATCTCCTCAAATATAGACTCAGAT
CATATCGAACGACTACATGCCGATGGATTCCTTTCCTTTGAAGCAGTACCAACATATCCCGATCTCGATG
TATCTGGACTCCGGAAACATCTTCAGAACAATGTCGGCTCAGATTTCTATCCCTCACTTTCCTACTATTC
TTCATATGGTCCGAGGATGCGACGCGTGACGAACGTATACTTTGGCCGAAACGAGGCACTGGCATCAATC
TGCGGAATGGATGACATACTCTCCGAGGATGCCGCCTATTTCTTACACCCTGCAATTCTGGATGCTTGCA
TACAAGTCTCCGCATACAAGCCTTTCCACGGCAATTTCGACCCCAACGTTTACTATCTACCAGCTCATGT
TGACGCAGTCTTCGTCCATGAGCCACTTAAGACCAGCTATTTTCCTGCCCATCTATACGCTCATGTTGAA
TTGAGGGCGTGGCATCCCGACCATATGCGATACGACGTCTCCCTCGTGAACGATTTTGGGAAGAGGCTAT
GTACGGTCAAAGGCTTGAGAATGACAAAACACCACATCAATCCGTTGGCAAGTGTCTCCGGCCCTCTGGA
GCTTGTTCTTCAGCCTATTTCCATCCTATCACTTCCGACGACATCTGGAAGGATCTCCACTGCACATCAA
AACACCCAGCTCTTCGAGATATCTGACGAAATAGAGCTGCACCATCAATACCGAACCAATGGGGTACACG
ACTGCTCCGATGTCCAGTATTGGTGCCATAGCCGTGACATTCAAGCTCTTAATCTAGAGAGTCAAAGTGG
ACTCTCCTCACACGAGGACACGACCGGCTCCGTAATTGAAGGGGTGTTGCACACCATTTTGAGCCACATA
TCCGATCAATCACATATACGTGTGATCCGGGTCTTGATCTCTCGCTTGCATCCCATAATGCTCGAATCTT
TCGCTCAGGTCTTGAAGGGGTTCCCGGCTGTCTTCTTCGAGATATACATCAGCTCGGACGACACAAGTGC
GACGCTTCTAGTAGAAGACTTCTCAGGGATTGTTCGCACTGCTGCGACTGACATCCAGCGCTCATTTTTC
GAAATGATCTTCACATCGCCAAATGACTTCCCAGAGGCAGTGATACAGTCATTTGGTAGCATGTTAGTAC
CTGGAGGCGTGATTGTATTTGCCGAAGGCCTTCCTAAGCCTCTGGGCCACAGATACCTCAGCCTCGACAC
CGTCCGACACGTGTCATCAACACCCACACTCCCACTCGAAACGCTGGAGAAGTTGGGTTTTTCTGTGGTA
CAGCCCCATGGCCCCGACTGTGCTATTGCGCAGAATTGTACCGCCGATGCTCTCCAAGCCACCGAACCCT
TATATGATCCACTGGAAGCATTCGTATTCCAATACGAACTCAGAAACGAGGTCGAATTGCAGTGGGAATT
TAGCGGGCTCAACATTAGGCAAGAGCTGGATGTCTGGATCCTCGCTTCGGAAGGAAAAGATGGTGGATCT
GCGGTGGGAATGGTACGGGCCCTGAGAAGGGAGTATTCATCGTGGACAATCCGCCTTGTCGTCTTCCCAC
TCTCGTACCCGGAAGAGATGCGGCTCCAATGTCTTCGCCGACTTCCCACCTACATGAAAGAGGAACTAGA
CATTCTCGTATCCCGTACAGGAGACTTCACAGTCTTTCGATTGGCCCCTGTCGGCAGGCCGCCCCATGAT
CACAATCCTGCCCGCTGGAACGACACGACCAGTGATATCCCCCACGGACATGTTCTCGTACATGTTCTGT
ATTCGTCCAGCCACTACGATATTTCAGCATTGGTGGCGTCCGTAGACAATGCCAACAATACCGGTATCCG
AGAGGGATCCATACTATTGGCCATGATTACAGGTACCCCCGGAACGTCGCTCGTCTTGGATGTTACTATC
ACTTGCTCAGTACCGCCATCTCTCCTTGAGCAAGTATCGATGGTTGTGCAAATGATGGCCCCGCTCGTGA
CGGCTGTCCTTGCTCCCGGTCTAGCCGCCTTCAGGTCGCCAGCTCGTCTTCGAACATTACGAATCTTATT
GACTCATGCTGATATCCCATTTGGGCGAATCATAAAGAGTATCTATGCGGAAAAGGCGACACTCACTGAA
GTAGTCGAGAATATCACTCTCTTTGATCTAGCGTCACTCGAGAGTCAGCCATTTGACTTGATCATATCCG
GATACGACGATCACGCCCACAGTCAAGTCCTCCGTTCCATACTCAGACCCGGCCGCGGAAGACTGTTTTT
GTGGGGCAATCGTCAAGGTCTCCGCGAACTCATAGATAGAGAGCTATACACAGTTGTGGATGCCATGAAC
TGCGTTCTTCAGTCTCTTGACGAGCAACCCCGCATCATATGCGAAAACACATCAATTACCCCTTCATTGG
CGCCATCCGATGTCATCGTGACACAAGTCAGCCCACAGGCCATATCCACTGGAGTCACCTTCAGTGCCGA
CAAAACATATCTGCTTGTAGGAGGCATTGGGAGCATTGGAGCGCGACTGGCACTCTACTTGTACGAGAGA
GGGGCTCGACATATTGTTGTCTCATCGCGTACCGGGGCAAGGGGCCTTCGCACAAGTAACAATCTTATGG
TGTATCGAATATTCGAATATCTCAAGGGGATCAGCGACCTGGACATCCGCCTCGTTGCCGTAGACGCATC
TTCACGACACGAAATGAAGACGTTGCGTGACAACATCAATCCGAAAATCGCCGGATGTATCATCCTCACT
GCTGTACTCTCCGACCGTGTGTTCCAATACCTCGAGGAAGAGCAGTTTACTGCCGTTTTCGCTGCTAAGA
TTGGAGTTCTCGATGCTCTTATTGACACGATAGACGTATCGAGTCTCGAGTTTCTCGTTGCCTTTTCTTC
CGTCTCAGGCTTGTTCGGTGTCGGTGGTCAGTCGAATTACGGCGCAGCGAATTCAACTCTAGAGGAGACG
ATGTCAGTAATCTCTAACGGGTTCTGCTTCGTGTGCCCTGGGATTCTCGACTCGTCCTTGATGCTGGCTA
ATGGGATGGATACCGAGAAGCATCGCCTTGCTCACTTCATAGAGTGGTCTATCACAACAGATGAAATGGT
TCTGTGGTTCGATGACGCGATGACGAGATACCAGGGTGGCCAAAAGTTCAGTCGTTACATCCCCAATCTG
AATTGGGAGGTGATGGACCGCACGCACGGAATGAACAAACTGGGAGCACATCTAGTTCCGACGCGCACGG
CTAAGGCACCTACTACGGAGGACGACACAGGTCGAGTGGCAGAGATTGTCAGAAGCACCTTGAATATATC
CTCAGACGACTTCTCCGCAGAAGTACCTTTCACCGCATACGGTCTAGACTCGCTCTCCGCTTCAAGATTG
TCCTTCATGCTGCGTCCTATGATGAGCGTTACCCAGATACAACTCCTAGCGGATATGACCCTCAGAGATC
TCCAGACTAGACTGTCCGCCGAACCAGTGTCGGAGGATTTTCGGGCCCTAGAGCCGACCACGGGCAAGAA
TGAAATACAAGCGATGCGCGACATGCTCAGCAAATATACGCAGGATTTACGGGAACAAAGAGCTACAACC
GACATCCGAGCGACGCGCAACGATGTTGTCCTCCTCACAGGAAGCACTGGCGCTCTCGGTGCCAACATTC
TTGCTCAGCTCCTCGACAACAGCGATGTCACGAAGGTTTTCGCCCTGAATAGGAAAGGCACTGATCGCCA
TTGCCTGATTGAGCGACAAGTGGCTGCCCTCGTGACACAGGGCCTGCCGCCTACGTTGGCCGAATCGCAG
AAACTGGTGCTGATCGAAGGAGATTTACTGCTGGATGGACTTGGTATTCCACTAGAGGTGTTTAGTGAGA
TGCTATCCTCAGTGACACACGTAATCCACAATGCCTGGACCATCGACTTCTTGTCCTCTCTGGAGGCAAT
GGAAGATCTTGTAAGGGGCACCCGTCGGCTATTGGACATTGCTGCTCTCTCGACTCGTGCGACTCCTCCA
TCATTTTCCTTTATCAGTTCTATTGGCATTTACCAGCATTATTCGGGTTCGGCTCCAGCACCAGAGGAGC
CCGTGCTCGATGCGAAGATGGCCGTACAGACCGGTTACATGGAGTCCAAATGGGTGGCCGAACGAATTGT
TCAGATAGCTGGCGCTAGACTCGGGCTCAAAGCGCACGTGATTCGAGTCGGACTCCTGACAGGAGGCGTC
AATGGCTCATGGGATCCTACACACTGGCTCCCAGCGCTCGTGCAGTCTGCAACGTACGTAGGGTGCCTCC
CAGAAAGCGATAGCCTCGTCTCATGGATCCCGGTGGACGTCGCTGCTGCTGCGGTAGTTGATCTACGCCA
CGCCTCTGATGATACACTCCATGTGATTCACCCTCGCCCGATGCTTTGGTCAGACATCATGGTTCCCATA
GCATCGCTGCTCGATGTTCCACTTGTTCCCTACATCGAATGGTTCTGTCGACTCGAGAACATGGCCAACG
CAATCTCCCATGCACCTAGTCAGCGAGACAGCCGGCGGCTGAGGCACGCGCTCAGACTTATTGATTTTTA
TCGGCTGGGAATGCGAGGCAGTAAGGGAGTTTCTGGGTCCACGGAGAGCATGGGTCTATTGCCGCAAGTG
AAATGTCAGAAGGCAATGCGAAGTTCTGCGACACTGCAGAATCCCGAACTATGTCAATTGGGGATCAGCG
ACATCGAACGATGGGTGTCTTATTGGCGACAAGCCGGTCATCTGCCAAATAATGACTCGCCAAACTGAGG
AGATTGATAAGACTTTTCTAGTTGCATATCTTTTATATTTAAATCTTATCTATTAGTTAATTTTTTGTAA
TTTATCCTTATATATAGTCTGGTTATTCTAAAATATCATTTCAGTATCTAAAAATTCCCCTCTTTTTTCA
GTTATATCTTAACAGGCGACAGTCCAAATGTTGATTTATCCCAGTCCGATTCATCAGGGTTGTGAAGCAT
TTTGTCAATGGTCGAAATCACATCAGTAATAGTGCCTCTTACTTGCCTCATAGAATTTCTTTCTCTTAAC
GTCACCGTTTGGTCTTTTATAGTTTCGAAATCTATGGTGATACCAAATGGTGTTCCCAATTCATCGTTAC
GGGCGTATTTTTTACCAATTGAAGTATTGGAATCGTCAATTTTAAAGTATATCTCTCTTTTACGTAAAGC
CTGCGAGATCCTCTTAAGTATAGCGGGGAAGCCATCGTTATTCGATATTGTCGTAACAAATACTTTGATC
GGCGCTATGCGGCCGCCACCGCGGTGGAGCTCCAGCTTTTGTTCCCTTTAGTGAGGGTTAATTGCGCGCT
TGGCGAGACTCAAACAAGATATATTTTGCCCGCCTTACAGACGAAACTAGTTGGAGGTTATGGAGCATAC
TATCACGTGGGCGGCCACTGGTGAGTTACTACACCCCAGGGGCAACGTTGATGCTCCTAAAAAACTCTGG
CTGGACGCAAGCCGTAACACCCGTGTCACTTCATAATCGTTTGCAATTCAGGGCTTGATCTACACATTAC
CCTGTTATCCCTATTAATTAATACGGTTATCCACAGAATCAGGGGATAACGCAGGAAAGAACATGTGAGC
AAAAGGCCAGCAAAAGGCCAGGAACCGTAAAAAGGCCGCGTTGCTGGCGTTTTTCCATAGGCTCCGCCCC
CCTGACGAGCATCACAAAAATCGACGCTCAAGTCAGAGGTGGCGAAACCCGACAGGACTATAAAGATACC
AGGCGTTTCCCCCTGGAAGCTCCCTCGTGCGCTCTCCTGTTCCGACCCTGCCGCTTACCGGATACCTGTC
CGCCTTTCTCCCTTCGGGAAGCGTGGCGCTTTCTCATAGCTCACGCTGTAGGTATCTCAGTTCGGTGTAG
GTCGTTCGCTCCAAGCTGGGCTGTGTGCACGAACCCCCCGTTCAGCCCGACCGCTGCGCCTTATCCGGTA
ACTATCGTCTTGAGTCCAACCCGGTAAGACACGACTTATCGCCACTGGCAGCAGCCACTGGTAACAGGAT
TAGCAGAGCGAGGTATGTAGGCGGTGCTACAGAGTTCTTGAAGTGGTGGCCTAACTACGGCTACACTAGA
AGGACAGTATTTGGTATCTGCGCTCTGCTGAAGCCAGTTACCTTCGGAAAAAGAGTTGGTAGCTCTTGAT
CCGGCAAACAAACCACCGCTGGTAGCGGTGGTTTTTTTGTTTGCAAGCAGCAGATTACGCGCAGAAAAAA
AGGATCTCAAGAAGATCCTTTGATCTTTTCTACGGGGTCTGACGCTCAGTGGAACGAAAACTCACGTTAA
GGGATTTTGGTCATGAGATTATCAAAAAGGATCTTCACCTAGATCCTTTTAAATTAAAAATGAAGTTTTA
AATCAATCTAAAGTATATATGAGTAAACTTGGTCTGACAGTTACCAATGCTTAATCAGTGAGGCACCTAT
CTCAGCGATCTGTCTATTTCGTTCATCCATAGTTGCCTGACTCCCCGTCGTGTAGATAACTACGATACGG
GAGGGCTTACCATCTGGCCCCAGTGCTGCAATGATACCGCGAGACCCACGCTCACCGGCTCCAGATTTAT
CAGCAATAAACCAGCCAGCCGGAAGGGCCGAGCGCAGAAGTGGTCCTGCAACTTTATCCGCCTCCATCCA
GTCTATTAATTGTTGCCGGGAAGCTAGAGTAAGTAGTTCGCCAGTTAATAGTTTGCGCAACGTTGTTGCC
ATTGCTACAGGCATCGTGGTGTCACGCTCGTCGTTTGGTATGGCTTCATTCAGCTCCGGTTCCCAACGAT
CAAGGCGAGTTACATGATCCCCCATGTTGTGCAAAAAAGCGGTTAGCTCCTTCGGTCCTCCGATCGTTGT
CAGAAGTAAGTTGGCCGCAGTGTTATCACTCATGGTTATGGCAGCACTGCATAATTCTCTTACTGTCATG
CCATCCGTAAGATGCTTTTCTGTGACTGGTGAGTACTCAACCAAGTCATTCTGAGAATAGTGTATGCGGC
GACCGAGTTGCTCTTGCCCGGCGTCAATACGGGATAATACCGCGCCACATAGCAGAACTTTAAAAGTGCT
CATCATTGGAAAACGTTCTTCGGGGCGAAAACTCTCAAGGATCTTACCGCTGTTGAGATCCAGTTCGATG
TAACCCACTCGTGCACCCAACTGATCTTCAGCATCTTTTACTTTCACCAGCGTTTCTGGGTGAGCAAAAA
CAGGAAGGCAAAATGCCGCAAAAAAGGGAATAAGGGCGACACGGAAATGTTGAATACTCATACTCTTCCT
TTTTCAATATTATTGAAGCATTTATCAGGGTTATTGTCTCATGAGCGGATACATATTTGAATGTATTTAG
AAAAATAAACAAATAGGGGTTCCGCGCACATTTCCCCGAAAAGTGCCACCTGAACGAAGCATCTGTGCTT
CATTTTGTAGAACAAAAATGCAACGCGAGAGCGCTAATTTTTCAAACAAAGAATCTGAGCTGCATTTTTA
CAGAACAGAAATGCAACGCGAAAGCGCTATTTTACCAACGAAGAATCTGTGCTTCATTTTTGTAAAACAA
AAATGCAACGCGAGAGCGCTAATTTTTCAAACAAAGAATCTGAGCTGCATTTTTACAGAACAGAAATGCA
ACGCGAGAGCGCTATTTTACCAACAAAGAATCTATACTTCTTTTTTGTTCTACAAAAATGCATCCCGAGA
GCGCTATTTTTCTAACAAAGCATCTTAGATTACTTTTTTTCTCCTTTGTGCGCTCTATAATGCAGTCTCT
TGATAACTTTTTGCACTGTAGGTCCGTTAAGGTTAGAAGAAGGCTACTTTGGTGTCTATTTTCTCTTCCA
TAAAAAAAGCCTGACTCCACTTCCCGCGTTTACTGATTACTAGCGAAGCTGCGGGTGCATTTTTTCAAGA
TAAAGGCATCCCCGATTATATTCTATACCGATGTGGATTGCGCATACTTTGTGAACAGAAAGTGATAGCG
TTGATGATTCTTCATTGGTCAGAAAATTATGAACGGTTTCTTCTATTTTGTCTCTATATACTACGTATAG
GAAATGTTTACATTTTCGTATTGTTTTCGATTCACTCTATGAATAGTTCTTACTACAATTTTTTTGTCTA
AAGAGTAATACTAGAGATAAACATAAAAAATGTAGAGGTCGAGTTTAGATGCAAGTTCAAGGAGCGAAAG
GTGGATGGGTAGGTTATATAGGGATATAGCACAGAGATATATAGCAAAGAGATACTTTTGAGCAATGTTT
GTGGAAGCGGTATTCGCAATATTTTAGTAGCTCGTTACAGTCCGGTGCGTTTTTGGTTTTTTGAAAGTGC
GTCTTCAGAGCGCTTTTGGTTTTCAAAAGCGCTCTGAAGTTCCTATACTTTCTAGAGAATAGGAACTTCG
GAATAGGAACTTCAAAGCGTTTCCGAAAACGAGCGCTTCCGAAAATGCAACGCGAGCTGCGCACATACAG
CTCACTGTTCACGTCGCACCTATATCTGCGTGTTGCCTGTATATATATATACATGAGAAGAACGGCATAG
TGCGTGTTTATGCTTAAATGCGTACTTATATGCGTCTATTTATGTAGGATGAAAGGTAGTCTAGTACCTC
CTGTGATATTATCCCATTCCATGCGGGGTATCGTATGCTTCCTTCAGCACTACCCTTTAGCTGTTCTATA
TGCTGCCACTCCTCAATTGGATTAGTCTCATCCTTCAATGCTATCATTTCCTTTGATATTGGATCATACT
AAGAAACCATTATTATCATGACATTAACCTATAAAAATAGGCGTATCACGAGGCCCTTTCGTCTCGCGCG
TTTCGGTGATGACGGTGAAAACCTCGGCGCGCCATTACCCTGTTATCCCTAATATACAACGCAAAGAAGC
TGGAAAATTGGCGAGGGAATCCTGTTTCTGTCTATCCAAGAATGGGCATGAGGTGGCAACCGTCGTGCTA
GCGTACAGGGTGCACTTTGTAACCATTTGGGACACCGGACACTCGCTGTTTTCGAAATTACCCTTTAAGC
GCGGGTATTGAACCAGGCTTATGCCCAAGATCGTAGCAAGCATTTAACTGTGGGAATACTCAGGTATCGT
AAGATGCAAGAGTTCGAATCTCTTAGCAACCATTATTTTTTTCCTCAACATAACGAGAACACACAGGGGC
GCTATCGCACAGAATCAAATTCGATGACTGGAAATTTTTTGTTAATTTCAGAGGTCGCCTGACGCATATA
CCTTTTTCAACTGAAAAATTGGGAGAAAAAGGAAAGGTGAGAGGCCGGAACCGGCTTTTCATATAGAATA
GAGAAGCGTTCATGACTAAATGCTTGCATCACAATACTTGAAGTTGACAATATTATTTAAGGACCTATTG
TTTTTTCCAATAGGTGGTTAGCAATCGTCTTACTTTCTAACTTTTCTTACCTTTTACATTTCAGCAATAT
ATATATATATTTCAAGGATATACCATTCTAATGTCTGCCCCTATGTCTGCCCCTAAGAAGATCGTCGTTT
TGCCAGGTGACCACGTTGGTCAAGAAATCACAGCCGAAGCCATTAAGGTTCTTAAAGCTATTTCTGATGT
TCGTTCCAATGTCAAGTTCGATTTCGAAAATCATTTAATTGGTGGTGCTGCTATCGATGCTACAGGTGTC
CCACTTCCAGATGAGGCGCTGGAAGCCTCCAAGAAGGTTGATGCCGTTTTGTTAGGTGCTGTGGCTGGTC
CTAAATGGGGTACCGGTAGTGTTAGACCTGAACAAGGTTTACTAAAAATCCGTAAAGAACTTCAATTGTA
CGCCAACTTAAGACCATGTAACTTTGCATCCGACTCTCTTTTAGACTTATCTCCAATCAAGCCACAATTT
GCTAAAGGTACTGACTTCGTTGTTGTCAGAGAATTAGTGGGAGGTATTTACTTTGGTAAGAGAAAGGAAG
ACGATGGTGATGGTGTCGCTTGGGATAGTGAACAATACACCGTTCCAGAAGTGCAAAGAATCACAAGAAT
GGCCGCTTTCATGGCCCTACAACATGAGCCACCATTGCCTATTTGGTCCTTGGATAAAGCTAATCTTTTG
GCCTCTTCAAGATTATGGAGAAAAACTGTGGAGGAAACCATCAAGAACGAATTCCCTACATTGAAGGTTC
AACATCAATTGATTGATTCTGCCGCCATGATCCTAGTTAAGAACCCAACCCACCTAAATGGTATTATAAT
CACCAGCAACATGTTTGGTGATATCATCTCCGATGAAGCCTCCGTTATCCCAGGTTCCTTGGGTTTGTTG
CCATCTGCGTCCTTGGCCTCTTTGCCAGACAAGAACACCGCATTTGGTTTGTACGAACCATGCCACGGTT
CTGCTCCAGATTTGCCAAAGAATAAGGTTGACCCTATCGCCACTATCTTGTCTGCTGCAATGATGTTGAA
ATTGTCATTGAACTTGCCTGAAGAAGGTAAGGCCATTGAAGATGCAGTTAAAAAGGTTTTGGATGCAGGT
ATCAGAACTGGTGATTTAGGTGGTTCCAACAGTACCACCGAAGTCGGTGATGCTGTCGCCGAAGAAGTTA
AGAAAATCCTTGCTTAAAAAGATTCTCTTTTTTTATGATATTTGTACATAAACTTTATAAATGAAATTCA
TAATAGAAACGACACGAAATTACAAAATGGAATATGTTCATAGGGTAGACGAAACTATATACGCAATCTA
CATACATTTATCAAGAAGGAGAAAAAGGAGGATAGTAAAGGAATACAGGTAAGCAAATTGATACTAATGG
CTCAACGAAATGACGGTATCGATAAGCTTGATATCGAATTCCTGCAGCCCGGGGGATCCACTAGTTCTAG
AGTTAATTAA
