Features (pLannotate 1.2.2; 13 found; start..end, strand, type, name):
      1..1095    +  CDS            LEU2: 3-isopropylmalate dehydrogenase, required for leucine biosynthesis; S. cerevisiae LEU2; yeast auxotrophic marker
   1299..1358    -  misc_feature   MCS (fragment): pBluescript multiple cloning site
   1868..1892    +  CDS            2xFLAG (fragment): two tandem FLAG® epitope tags
   9770..10126   -  CDS            GRS2 (fragment): SYG2_YEAST - Experimental evidence at protein level: Swiss-Prot protein existence level 1. Catalyzes the ATP-dependent ligation of glycine to the 3'-end of its cognate tRNA, via the formation of an aminoacyl-adenylate intermediate (Gly-AMP) (PubMed:23816885). Also produces diadenosine tetraphosphate (Ap4A), a universal pleiotropic signaling molecule needed for cell regulation pathways, by direct condensation of 2 ATPs. Thereby, may play a special role in Ap4A homeostasis (By similarity). From Saccharomyces cerevisiae (strain ATCC 204508 / S288c) (Baker's yeast).
  10124..10147   -  misc_feature   MCS (fragment): pBluescript multiple cloning site
  10160..10178   -  promoter       T3 promoter: promoter for bacteriophage T3 RNA polymerase
  10517..11105   -  rep_origin     ori: high-copy-number ColE1/pMB1/pBR322/pUC origin of replication
  11276..12136   -  CDS            AmpR: β-lactamase; bla; confers resistance to ampicillin, carbenicillin, and related antibiotics
  12137..12241   -  promoter       AmpR promoter: bla
  12268..13610   -  rep_origin     2μ ori: yeast 2μ plasmid origin of replication
  13678..13703   +  CDS            rop (fragment): Rop protein, which maintains plasmids at low copy number; rop
  13704..13733   +  CDS            rop (fragment): Rop protein, which maintains plasmids at low copy number; rop
  13964..14371   +  promoter       LEU2 promoter: S. cerevisiae LEU2
>Addgene plasmid #110689 | pCHSU74.1-2.2 | addgene full sequence | sequence record 211443 | Addgene NGS Result
ATGTCTGCCCCTAAGAAGATCGTCGTTTTGCCAGGTGACCACGTTGGTCAAGAAATCACAGCCGAAGCCA
TTAAGGTTCTTAAAGCTATTTCTGATGTTCGTTCCAATGTCAAGTTCGATTTCGAAAATCATTTAATTGG
TGGTGCTGCTATCGATGCTACAGGTGTTCCACTTCCAGATGAGGCGCTGGAAGCCTCCAAGAAGGCTGAT
GCCGTTTTGTTAGGTGCTGTGGGTGGTCCTAAATGGGGTACCGGTAGTGTTAGACCTGAACAAGGTTTAC
TAAAAATCCGTAAAGAACTTCAATTGTACGCCAACTTAAGACCATGTAACTTTGCATCCGACTCTCTTTT
AGACTTATCTCCAATCAAGCCACAATTTGCTAAAGGTACTGACTTCGTTGTTGTCAGAGAATTAGTGGGA
GGTATTTACTTTGGTAAGAGAAAGGAAGACGATGGTGATGGTGTCGCTTGGGATAGTGAACAATACACCG
TTCCAGAAGTGCAAAGAATCACAAGAATGGCCGCTTTCATGGCCCTACAACATGAGCCACCATTGCCTAT
TTGGTCCTTGGATAAAGCTAATGTTTTGGCCTCTTCAAGATTATGGAGAAAAACTGTGGAGGAAACCATC
AAGAACGAATTCCCTACATTGAAGGTTCAACATCAATTGATTGATTCTGCCGCCATGATCCTAGTTAAGA
ACCCAACCCACCTAAATGGTATTATAATCACCAGCAACATGTTTGGTGATATCATCTCCGATGAAGCCTC
CGTTATCCCAGGTTCCTTGGGTTTGTTGCCATCTGCGTCCTTGGCCTCTTTGCCAGACAAGAACACCGCA
TTTGGTTTGTACGAACCATGCCACGGTTCTGCTCCAGATTTGCCAAAGAATAAGGTCAACCCTATCGCCA
CTATCTTGTCTGCTGCAATGATGTTGAAATTGTCATTGAACTTGCCTGAAGAAGGTAAGGCCATTGAAGA
TGCAGTTAAAAAGGTTTTGGATGCAGGTATCAGAACTGGTGATTTAGGTGGTTCCAACAGTACCACCGAA
GTCGGTGATGCTGTCGCCGAAGAAGTTAAGAAAATCCTTGCTTAAAAAGATTCTCTTTTTTTATGATATT
TGTACATAAACTTTATAAATGAAATTCATAATAGAAACGACACGAAATTACAAAATGGAATATGTTCATA
GGGTAGACGAAACTATATACGCAATCTACATACATTTATCAAGAAGGAGAAAAAGGAGGATGTAAAGGAA
TACAGGTAAGCAAATTGATACTAATGGCTCAACGAAATGACGGTATCGATAAGCTTGATATCGAATTCCT
GCAGCCCGGGGGATCCACTAGTTCTAGATTAATTAATATCTAAAAATTGCCTTATGATCCGTCTCTCCGG
TTACAGCCTGTGTAACTGATTAATCCTGCCTTTCTAATCACCATTCTAATGTTTTAATTAAGGGATTTTG
TCTTCATTAACGGCTTTCGCTCATAAAAATGTTATGACGTTTTGCCCGCAGGCGGGAAACCATCCACTTC
ACGAGACTGATCTCCTCTGCCGGAACACCGGGCATCTCCAACTTATAAGTTGGAGAAATAAGAGAATTTC
AGATTGAGAGAATGAAAAAAAAAAAAAAAAAAAGGCAGAGGAGAGCATAGAAATGGGGTTCACTTTTTGG
TAAAGCTATAGCATGCCTATCACATATAAATAGAGTGCCAGTAGCGACTTTTTTCACACTCGAAATACTC
TTACTACTGCTCTCTTGTTGTTTTTATCACTTCTTGTTTCTTCTTGGTAAATAGAATATCAAGCTACAAA
AAGCATACAATCAACTATCAACTATTAACTATATCGTAATACACAATGGATTATAAGGATGATGATGATA
AGACTAGTATGGCATCAGGTGTTGCTATTGTTGGCATCTCCGTAGAGCTGCCCAGTGGGAACTATTCCGA
GGAGAATTTAGACCATAATTCTTTCTTCGAATTCCTCCTGAATTACGGCGAATCCTACGAACGGCTTCCT
CGAGATCGGTTCAATGTCGAAGCTTGGAGAGGTAACGGTATCGGGCAAATCCACGTAGACGGGGGCACGT
TCCTCAAGGAAATCGACTCGTTTGACAACATCGAGTTCGGAGTTTCGTCGCGAGATGCACGCGCAATGGC
GCCGGTCACCAAGAAACTGTTGGAGAATTGCTTCCTCGCGCTTCTCGACTCAGGAATCGACTATCGTGCA
CGGAACGTGGGCTGCTACACCGCCGGAAATTCGTTCGAGCTGTCAAATATCACTGAACCAGATGAGTACG
AACCGCAAGGATCGTTCGCGGGATACGCGGCAATGGTGGCAAACCGCGTCTCGAACCATCTCGACTTGCT
TGGACCGTCCCTACCTACGGACACTGCATGTAGCTCCACGCTCGTAGCGCTGCATCTAGCTGTACAGGCT
GTGCTGAATGGCGATTGTGAGGCTGCCGTTGTAGGTGGCTGCCAGCTCAACCATCGCCTCATGGATTGGA
TCACCTATAGTCAAGGCTCCCTGCTCGCGAAGGATGGCAAGTGCAAGCCCTTCGACGCGTCCGCGGATGG
GTTCGCAAGAGCCGAAGGTTGTGTCGCTGTCGTGCTCAAAACACTCGAAGATGCTCTGCGGGACAATGAT
TATATTTATGCTACAATTCTTGGGACAGCGATCAATAATGGCGGCGCTGGAGCACCACCTGGGGCACCAG
TTGCGGACGCCCAACGTGATGCTATGTTGCAAGCGTTTCGTCGCGCCGGAAGATGTCCTAAGGACGTCGA
TTATATCGAGCTACATGCAACCGGGACCGCGAAAGGTGATCCCACAGAGGCCAATTGGGTTGGCAAAGAG
TTCCAGAGGGAAGACGAGGTGTTGATCGGCAGTGTCAAGGGGAATATAGGGCACACGGAGATAACAGCCT
TCCTGGCGTCCTTATCCAAGGTGCTCTCAATTTTGCAACGTGGCACCATCCCTCCAAACGTGAACCTCAC
CGACCCTAATCCCGAGATCAAGTGGGCAGAGTACAGGCTGAAGGTACCGACGAGCCCAATGCTGCTTCCC
CGCCATTCGCCCAACACGCACCTCGTCTCGATGGCTGGCTCGGGCATCGGAGGCTCGAACGGCCACGTCG
TCCTAGAGGGCCCGCCTCTGCGAGCACCCGTGGGTGCGCAGCAACACCTAAAGGCGCGCCGTCCGGTGCT
GCTCCTTGCTGGCGGGCTCACCCCGCGAAGTGCAGCTGCAGTAGCGGAGTCGATCATTGCGTGCATCGAA
GGCGGCGAGGTCGACGTGTCTGCGATGTCGACGATCCTCGGGCGCCGTGCCAGACAGATGACGTGGAGGT
CGTACGTAGTCTCCGGCGGGGACACATCCAATTCGATCAGCTTTGGCGAGCCCCAGCATTGCCCACGCAA
TGCAAATCCGCTCGTGTTCGTCTTCTCGGGTCAAGGTCCCCAGCACATCAACATGGGGCGCGAACTCTTC
AAGACATTTCCTGTGTTCCGGAACAGCGTGCTGAACATGGACAACACCTACAAGACCGCCACTGGAAAGT
CTATCATCGACGACTGGGGCTTGTTCGGCGGGAACTGCTCAACAGCACTGCCAGATGTGTGGCCGATCTC
CCTCACCCTGCCAGCCATAGCAATCTTCCAGATCGCATTATTCGACCTCCTTGTCCATCTCGGCATCAAC
CCCGACATTGTCATTGGGCACTCAGCCGGCGAGACGGCCGTGCTCTACGCGTCGGGCGCTGCGCCGAAGG
CAATGACGGTCGAATTGGCCGTTCTGCGGGGCGTTATCTTCACCCAATTGGAACACCAGGGAGGTACCAT
GGCCGCGCTATCCTGCACTGCGCACGAAGCGATGCAGATACTGGACCAGGCCTGTGCGCAGGAGCCGGGG
TGCGCGGTTGAGATTGCCTGCTATAATGCGCCGGCGGCGGTCGCCATCGCCGGGCACATGCGCGCGGTTG
ATCGCGTTGTAGAGCTTGCGCAGGCCCGTGGGATATACATACGCAAGCTTCCTACTCGGGTGCCGATCCA
TTCGTCACTGATGGATGCGTGCAGGGAAGAGTATTGCGGTGGCTTGTATGAGCTGTTCGCACGTTACCCT
GGGGCGCATGTCCCAAAGATTCTGACCTACTCGACGCTTACGGGAGGGCCGTTTGGGGGCCCATTCGATG
CCGACTACTTTTGGCAGAACACGCGCGGTGAAGTGCGCTTCACCGAAACAGTGGAAGCGATTGCTTCGTA
CGGAAGTCATACTTTCGTAGAGATCTCTCCACGACCTGCTTTGGCATCCTACGTCCGGTCCATGGCGCAA
GAGCCGAACATTGTCCTCACCACCGTGCGCCGGCAGAGGTCGGGACAGGACCCATCGGAATATCGCGACG
TCCTCGAACTCTGCGGGCAACTCACTATTACTGGGCATAATTGCGTTGACTTTACGGTACTCAACGGTCG
AGCGTGCTATGAAGTACAGGTCCCTTTACCTTCTTATCCATTCTCGAAGAAGCGATTCCCGTTGTATCCT
GACACTGCCGGCTACAGAAAACAGCTTGAGCCTCGTCGAGGACCTTTGAACCATAGACATCTCCGCGTCA
ACAAGGAGTCACATCCCTCACTGGGTGAACATGTCATTAGAGGCGAGCCGATAATGCCCGCTGCCGGGTT
CATTGAGATGGCCCTAGAATTTGGAGCACGCACACTCATCAATGTCAACCTGCAATCTATCCTGTCGCTT
TCTGCGGAAAGGCCAGTATCGTTACAAGTTCGACTCCAAGGCTCATTTTGGACTGTATCATCCACGGTTC
CAACGTCCAAGATCTCCTCAAATATAGACTCAGATCATATCGAACGACTACATGCCGATGGATTCCTTTC
CTTTGAAGCAGTACCAACATATCCCGATCTCGATGTATCTGGACTCCGGAAACATCTTCAGAACAATGTC
GGCTCAGATTTCTATCCCTCACTTTCCTACTATTCTTCATATGGTCCGAGGATGCGACGCGTGACGAACG
TATACTTTGGCCGAAACGAGGCACTGGCATCAATCTGCGGAATGGATGACATACTCTCCGAGGATGCCGC
CTATTTCTTACACCCTGCAATTCTGGATGCTTGCATACAAGTCTCCGCATACAAGCCTTTCCACGGCAAT
TTCGACCCCAACGTTTACTATCTACCAGCTCATGTTGACGCAGTCTTCGTCCATGAGCCACTTAAGACCA
GCTATTTTCCTGCCCATCTATACGCTCATGTTGAATTGAGGGCGTGGCATCCCGACCATATGCGATACGA
CGTCTCCCTCGTGAACGATTTTGGGAAGAGGCTATGTACGGTCAAAGGCTTGAGAATGACAAAACACCAC
ATCAATCCGTTGGCAAGTGTCTCCGGCCCTCTGGAGCTTGTTCTTCAGCCTATTTCCATCCTATCACTTC
CGACGACATCTGGAAGGATCTCCACTGCACATCAAAACACCCAGCTCTTCGAGATATCTGACGAAATAGA
GCTGCACCATCAATACCGAACCAATGGGGTACACGACTGCTCCGATGTCCAGTATTGGTGCCATAGCCGT
GACATTCAAGCTCTTAATCTAGAGAGTCAAAGTGGACTCTCCTCACACGAGGACACGACCGGCTCCGTAA
TTGAAGGGGTGTTGCACACCATTTTGAGCCACATATCCGATCAATCACATATACGTGTGATCCGGGTCTT
GATCTCTCGCTTGCATCCCATAATGCTCGAATCTTTCGCTCAGGTCTTGAAGGGGTTCCCGGCTGTCTTC
TTCGAGATATACATCAGCTCGGACGACACAAGTGCGACGCTTCTAGTAGAAGACTTCTCAGGGATTGTTC
GCACTGCTGCGACTGACATCCAGCGCTCATTTTTCGAAATGATCTTCACATCGCCAAATGACTTCCCAGA
GGCAGTGATACAGTCATTTGGTAGCATGTTAGTACCTGGAGGCGTGATTGTATTTGCCGAAGGCCTTCCT
AAGCCTCTGGGCCACAGATACCTCAGCCTCGACACCGTCCGACACGTGTCATCAACACCCACACTCCCAC
TCGAAACGCTGGAGAAGTTGGGTTTTTCTGTGGTACAGCCCCATGGCCCCGACTGTGCTATTGCGCAGAA
TTGTACCGCCGATGCTCTCCAAGCCACCGAACCCTTATATGATCCACTGGAAGCATTCGTATTCCAATAC
GAACTCAGAAACGAGGTCGAATTGCAGTGGGAATTTAGCGGGCTCAACATTAGGCAAGAGCTGGATGTCT
GGATCCTCGCTTCGGAAGGAAAAGATGGTGGATCTGCGGTGGGAATGGTACGGGCCCTGAGAAGGGAGTA
TTCATCGTGGACAATCCGCCTTGTCGTCTTCCCACTCTCGTACCCGGAAGAGATGCGGCTCCAATGTCTT
CGCCGACTTCCCACCTACATGAAAGAGGAACTAGACATTCTCGTATCCCGTACAGGAGACTTCACAGTCT
TTCGATTGGCCCCTGTCGGCAGGCCGCCCCATGATCACAATCCTGCCCGCTGGAACGACACGACCAGTGA
TATCCCCCACGGACATGTTCTCGTACATGTTCTGTATTCGTCCAGCCACTACGATATTTCAGCATTGGTG
GCGTCCGTAGACAATGCCAACAATACCGGTATCCGAGAGGGATCCATACTATTGGCCATGATTACAGGTA
CCCCCGGAACGTCGCTCGTCTTGGATGTTACTATCACTTGCTCAGTACCGCCATCTCTCCTTGAGCAAGT
ATCGATGGTTGTGCAAATGATGGCCCCGCTCGTGACGGCTGTCCTTGCTCCCGGTCTAGCCGCCTTCAGG
TCGCCAGCTCGTCTTCGAACATTACGAATCTTATTGACTCATGCTGATATCCCATTTGGGCGAATCATAA
AGAGTATCTATGCGGAAAAGGCGACACTCACTGAAGTAGTCGAGAATATCACTCTCTTTGATCTAGCGTC
ACTCGAGAGTCAGCCATTTGACTTGATCATATCCGGATACGACGATCACGCCCACAGTCAAGTCCTCCGT
TCCATACTCAGACCCGGCCGCGGAAGACTGTTTTTGTGGGGCAATCGTCAAGGTCTCCGCGAACTCATAG
ATAGAGAGCTATACACAGTTGTGGATGCCATGAACTGCGTTCTTCAGTCTCTTGACGAGCAACCCCGCAT
CATATGCGAAAACACATCAATTACCCCTTCATTGGCGCCATCCGATGTCATCGTGACACAAGTCAGCCCA
CAGGCCATATCCACTGGAGTCACCTTCAGTGCCGACAAAACATATCTGCTTGTAGGAGGCATTGGGAGCA
TTGGAGCGCGACTGGCACTCTACTTGTACGAGAGAGGGGCTCGACATATTGTTGTCTCATCGCGTACCGG
GGCAAGGGGCCTTCGCACAAGTAACAATCTTATGGTGTATCGAATATTCGAATATCTCAAGGGGATCAGC
GACCTGGACATCCGCCTCGTTGCCGTAGACGCATCTTCACGACACGAAATGAAGACGTTGCGTGACAACA
TCAATCCGAAAATCGCCGGATGTATCATCCTCACTGCTGTACTCTCCGACCGTGTGTTCCAATACCTCGA
GGAAGAGCAGTTTACTGCCGTTTTCGCTGCTAAGATTGGAGTTCTCGATGCTCTTATTGACACGATAGAC
GTATCGAGTCTCGAGTTTCTCGTTGCCTTTTCTTCCGTCTCAGGCTTGTTCGGTGTCGGTGGTCAGTCGA
ATTACGGCGCAGCGAATTCAACTCTAGAGGAGACGATGTCAGTAATCTCTAACGGGTTCTGCTTCGTGTG
CCCTGGGATTCTCGACTCGTCCTTGATGCTGGCTAATGGGATGGATACCGAGAAGCATCGCCTTGCTCAC
TTCATAGAGTGGTCTATCACAACAGATGAAATGGTTCTGTGGTTCGATGACGCGATGACGAGATACCAGG
GTGGCCAAAAGTTCAGTCGTTACATCCCCAATCTGAATTGGGAGGTGATGGACCGCACGCACGGAATGAA
CAAACTGGGAGCACATCTAGTTCCGACGCGCACGGCTAAGGCACCTACTACGGAGGACGACACAGGTCGA
GTGGCAGAGATTGTCAGAAGCACCTTGAATATATCCTCAGACGACTTCTCCGCAGAAGTACCTTTCACCG
CATACGGTCTAGACTCGCTCTCCGCTTCAAGATTGTCCTTCATGCTGCGTCCTATGATGAGCGTTACCCA
GATACAACTCCTAGCGGATATGACCCTCAGAGATCTCCAGACTAGACTGTCCGCCGAACCAGTGTCGGAG
GATTTTCGGGCCCTAGAGCCGACCACGGGCAAGAATGAAATACAAGCGATGCGCGACATGCTCAGCAAAT
ATACGCAGGATTTACGGGAACAAAGAGCTACAACCGACATCCGAGCGACGCGCAACGATGTTGTCCTCCT
CACAGGAAGCACTGGCGCTCTCGGTGCCAACATTCTTGCTCAGCTCCTCGACAACAGCGATGTCACGAAG
GTTTTCGCCCTGAATAGGAAAGGCACTGATCGCCATTGCCTGATTGAGCGACAAGTGGCTGCCCTCGTGA
CACAGGGCCTGCCGCCTACGTTGGCCGAATCGCAGAAACTGGTGCTGATCGAAGGAGATTTACTGCTGGA
TGGACTTGGTATTCCACTAGAGGTGTTTAGTGAGATGCTATCCTCAGTGACACACGTAATCCACAATGCC
TGGACCATCGACTTCTTGTCCTCTCTGGAGGCAATGGAAGATCTTGTAAGGGGCACCCGTCGGCTATTGG
ACATTGCTGCTCTCTCGACTCGTGCGACTCCTCCATCATTTTCCTTTATCAGTTCTATTGGCATTTACCA
GCATTATTCGGGTTCGGCTCCAGCACCAGAGGAGCCCGTGCTCGATGCGAAGATGGCCGTACAGACCGGT
TACATGGAGTCCAAATGGGTGGCCGAACGAATTGTTCAGATAGCTGGCGCTAGACTCGGGCTCAAAGCGC
ACGTGATTCGAGTCGGACTCCTGACAGGAGGCGTCAATGGCTCATGGGATCCTACACACTGGCTCCCAGC
GCTCGTGCAGTCTGCAACGTACGTAGGGTGCCTCCCAGAAAGCGATAGCCTCGTCTCATGGATCCCGGTG
GACGTCGCTGCTGCTGCGGTAGTTGATCTACGCCACGCCTCTGATGATACACTCCATGTGATTCACCCTC
GCCCGATGCTTTGGTCAGACATCATGGTTCCCATAGCATCGCTGCTCGATGTTCCACTTGTTCCCTACAT
CGAATGGTTCTGTCGACTCGAGAACATGGCCAACGCAATCTCCCATGCACCTAGTCAGCGAGACAGCCGG
CGGCTGAGGCACGCGCTCAGACTTATTGATTTTTATCGGCTGGGAATGCGAGGCAGTAAGGGAGTTTCTG
GGTCCACGGAGAGCATGGGTCTATTGCCGCAAGTGAAATGTCAGAAGGCAATGCGAAGTTCTGCGACACT
GCAGAATCCCGAACTATGTCAATTGGGGATCAGCGACATCGAACGATGGGTGTCTTATTGGCGACAAGCC
GGTCATCTGCCAAATAATGACTCGCCAAACTGAGGAGATTGATAAGACTTTTCTAGTTGCATATCTTTTA
TATTTAAATCTTATCTATTAGTTAATTTTTTGTAATTTATCCTTATATATAGTCTGGTTATTCTAAAATA
TCATTTCAGTATCTAAAAATTCCCCTCTTTTTTCAGTTATATCTTAACAGGCGACAGTCCAAATGTTGAT
TTATCCCAGTCCGATTCATCAGGGTTGTGAAGCATTTTGTCAATGGTCGAAATCACATCAGTAATAGTGC
CTCTTACTTGCCTCATAGAATTTCTTTCTCTTAACGTCACCGTTTGGTCTTTTATAGTTTCGAAATCTAT
GGTGATACCAAATGGTGTTCCCAATTCATCGTTACGGGCGTATTTTTTACCAATTGAAGTATTGGAATCG
TCAATTTTAAAGTATATCTCTCTTTTACGTAAAGCCTGCGAGATCCTCTTAAGTATAGCGGGGAAGCCAT
CGTTATTCGATATTGTCGTAACAAATACTTTGATCGGCGCTATGCGGCCGCCACCGCGGTGGAGCTCCAG
CTTTTGTTCCCTTTAGTGAGGGTTAATTGCGCGCTTGGCGAGACTCAAACAAGATATATTTTGCCCGCCT
TACAGACGAAACTAGTTGGAGGTTATGGAGCATACTATCACGTGGGCGGCCACTGGTGAGTTACTACACC
CCAGGGGCAACGTTGATGCTCCTAAAAAACTCTGGCTGGACGCAAGCCGTAACACCCGTGTCACTTCATA
ATCGTTTGCAATTCAGGGCTTGATCTACACATTACCCTGTTATCCCTATTAATTAATACGGTTATCCACA
GAATCAGGGGATAACGCAGGAAAGAACATGTGAGCAAAAGGCCAGCAAAAGGCCAGGAACCGTAAAAAGG
CCGCGTTGCTGGCGTTTTTCCATAGGCTCCGCCCCCCTGACGAGCATCACAAAAATCGACGCTCAAGTCA
GAGGTGGCGAAACCCGACAGGACTATAAAGATACCAGGCGTTTCCCCCTGGAAGCTCCCTCGTGCGCTCT
CCTGTTCCGACCCTGCCGCTTACCGGATACCTGTCCGCCTTTCTCCCTTCGGGAAGCGTGGCGCTTTCTC
ATAGCTCACGCTGTAGGTATCTCAGTTCGGTGTAGGTCGTTCGCTCCAAGCTGGGCTGTGTGCACGAACC
CCCCGTTCAGCCCGACCGCTGCGCCTTATCCGGTAACTATCGTCTTGAGTCCAACCCGGTAAGACACGAC
TTATCGCCACTGGCAGCAGCCACTGGTAACAGGATTAGCAGAGCGAGGTATGTAGGCGGTGCTACAGAGT
TCTTGAAGTGGTGGCCTAACTACGGCTACACTAGAAGAACAGTATTTGGTATCTGCGCTCTGCTGAAGCC
AGTTACCTTCGGAAAAAGAGTTGGTAGCTCTTGATCCGGCAAACAAACCACCGCTGGTAGCGGTGGTTTT
TTTGTTTGCAAGCAGCAGATTACGCGCAGAAAAAAAGGATCTCAAGAAGATCCTTTGATCTTTTCTACGG
GGTCTGACGCTCAGTGGAACGAAAACTCACGTTAAGGGATTTTGGTCATGAGATTATCAAAAAGGATCTT
CACCTAGATCCTTTTAAATTAAAAATGAAGTTTTAAATCAATCTAAAGTATATATGAGTAAACTTGGTCT
GACAGTTACCAATGCTTAATCAGTGAGGCACCTATCTCAGCGATCTGTCTATTTCGTTCATCCATAGTTG
CCTGACTCCCCGTCGTGTAGATAACTACGATACGGGAGGGCTTACCATCTGGCCCCAGTGCTGCAATGAT
ACCGCGAGACCCACGCTCACCGGCTCCAGATTTATCAGCAATAAACCAGCCAGCCGGAAGGGCCGAGCGC
AGAAGTGGTCCTGCAACTTTATCCGCCTCCATCCAGTCTATTAATTGTTGCCGGGAAGCTAGAGTAAGTA
GTTCGCCAGTTAATAGTTTGCGCAACGTTGTTGCCATTGCTACAGGCATCGTGGTGTCACGCTCGTCGTT
TGGTATGGCTTCATTCAGCTCCGGTTCCCAACGATCAAGGCGAGTTACATGATCCCCCATGTTGTGCAAA
AAAGCGGTTAGCTCCTTCGGTCCTCCGATCGTTGTCAGAAGTAAGTTGGCCGCAGTGTTATCACTCATGG
TTATGGCAGCACTGCATAATTCTCTTACTGTCATGCCATCCGTAAGATGCTTTTCTGTGACTGGTGAGTA
CTCAACCAAGTCATTCTGAGAATAGTGTATGCGGCGACCGAGTTGCTCTTGCCCGGCGTCAATACGGGAT
AATACCGCGCCACATAGCAGAACTTTAAAAGTGCTCATCATTGGAAAACGTTCTTCGGGGCGAAAACTCT
CAAGGATCTTACCGCTGTTGAGATCCAGTTCGATGTAACCCACTCGTGCACCCAACTGATCTTCAGCATC
TTTTACTTTCACCAGCGTTTCTGGGTGAGCAAAAACAGGAAGGCAAAATGCCGCAAAAAAGGGAATAAGG
GCGACACGGAAATGTTGAATACTCATACTCTTCCTTTTTCAATATTATTGAAGCATTTATCAGGGTTATT
GTCTCATGAGCGGATACATATTTGAATGTATTTAGAAAAATAAACAAATAGGGGTTCCGCGCACATTTCC
CCGAAAAGTGCCACCTGAACGAAGCATCTGTGCTTCATTTTGTAGAACAAAAATGCAACGCGAGAGCGCT
AATTTTTCAAACAAAGAATCTGAGCTGCATTTTTACAGAACAGAAATGCAACGCGAAAGCGCTATTTTAC
CAACGAAGAATCTGTGCTTCATTTTTGTAAAACAAAAATGCAACGCGAGAGCGCTAATTTTTCAAACAAA
GAATCTGAGCTGCATTTTTACAGAACAGAAATGCAACGCGAGAGCGCTATTTTACCAACAAAGAATCTAT
ACTTCTTTTTTGTTCTACAAAAATGCATCCCGAGAGCGCTATTTTTCTAACAAAGCATCTTAGATTACTT
TTTTTCTCCTTTGTGCGCTCTATAATGCAGTCTCTTGATAACTTTTTGCACTGTAGGTCCGTTAAGGTTA
GAAGAAGGCTACTTTGGTGTCTATTTTCTCTTCCATAAAAAAAGCCTGACTCCACTTCCCGCGTTTACTG
ATTACTAGCGAAGCTGCGGGTGCATTTTTTCAAGATAAAGGCATCCCCGATTATATTCTATACCGATGTG
GATTGCGCATACTTTGTGAACAGAAAGTGATAGCGTTGATGATTCTTCATTGGTCAGAAAATTATGAACG
GTTTCTTCTATTTTGTCTCTATATACTACGTATAGGAAATGTTTACATTTTCGTATTGTTTTCGATTCAC
TCTATGAATAGTTCTTACTACAATTTTTTTGTCTAAAGAGTAATACTAGAGATAAACATAAAAAATGTAG
AGGTCGAGTTTAGATGCAAGTTCAAGGAGCGAAAGGTGGATGGGTAGGTTATATAGGGATATAGCACAGA
GATATATAGCAAAGAGATACTTTTGAGCAATGTTTGTGGAAGCGGTATTCGCAATATTTTAGTAGCTCGT
TACAGTCCGGTGCGTTTTTGGTTTTTTGAAAGTGCGTCTTCAGAGCGCTTTTGGTTTTCAAAAGCGCTCT
GAAGTTCCTATACTTTCTAGAGAATAGGAACTTCGGAATAGGAACTTCAAAGCGTTTCCGAAAACGAGCG
CTTCCGAAAATGCAACGCGAGCTGCGCACATACAGCTCACTGTTCACGTCGCACCTATATCTGCGTGTTG
CCTGTATATATATATACATGAGAAGAACGGCATAGTGCGTGTTTATGCTTAAATGCGTACTTATATGCGT
CTATTTATGTAGGATGAAAGGTAGTCTAGTACCTCCTGTGATATTATCCCATTCCATGCGGGGTATCGTA
TGCTTCCTTCAGCACTACCCTTTAGCTGTTCTATATGCTGCCACTCCTCAATTGGATTAGTCTCATCCTT
CAATGCTATCATTTCCTTTGATATTGGATCATACTAAGAAACCATTATTATCATGACATTAACCTATAAA
AATAGGCGTATCACGAGGCCCTTTCGTCTCGCGCGTTTCGGTGATGACGGTGAGCGCGTTTCGGTGATGA
CGGTGAAAACCTCGGCGCGCCATTACCCTGTTATCCCTAATATACAACGCAAAGAAGCTGGAAAATTGGC
GAGGGAATCCTGTTTCTGTCTATCCAAGAATGGGCATGAGGTGGCAACCGTCGTGCTAGCGTACAGGGTG
CACTTTGTAACCATTTGGGACACCGGACACTCGCTGTTTTCGAAATTACCCTTTAAGCGCGGGTATTGAA
CCAGGCTTATGCCCAAGATCGTAGCAAGCATTTAACTGTGGGAATACTCAGGTATCGTAAGATGCAAGAG
TTCGAATCTCTTAGCAACCATTATTTTTTTCCTCAACATAACGAGAACACACAGGGGCGCTATCGCACAG
AATCAAATTCGATGACTGGAAATTTTTTGTTAATTTCAGAGGTCGCCTGACGCATATACCTTTTTCAACT
GAAAAATTGGGAGAAAAAGGAAAGGTGAGAGCGCCGGAACCGGCTTTTCATATAGAATAGAGAAGCGTTC
ATGACTAAATGCTTGCATCACAATACTTGAAGTTGACAATATTATTTAAGGACCTATTGTTTTTTCCAAT
AGGTGGTTAGCAATCGTCTTACTTTCTAACTTTTCTTACCTTTTACATTTCAGCAATATATATATATATA
TTTCAAGGATATACCATTCTA
